Addgene plasmid #138421: pcDNA4/TO-ORF24 1-271-3xFLAG
Purpose: Expresses truncated ORF24 with a C-terminal 3xFLAG tag in mammalian cells
Depositing lab: Britt Glaunsinger. Depositing organization: University of California, Berkeley. Publication: The gammaherpesviral TATA-box-binding protein directly interacts with the CTD of host RNA Pol II to direct late gene transcription. Castaneda AF, Didychuk AL, Louder RK, McCollum CO, Davis ZH, Nogales E, Glaunsinger BA. PLoS Pathog. 2020 Sep 4;16(9):e1008843. doi: 10.1371/journal.ppat.1008843. eCollection 2020 Sep. PubMed 32886723.
Backbone
  Vector backbone: pcDNA4/TO
  Backbone manufacturer: Invitrogen
  Backbone size w/o insert (bp): 5112
  Total vector size (bp): 5925
  Vector type: Mammalian Expression
  Selectable markers: Zeocin
Growth in bacteria
  Bacterial resistance: Ampicillin, 100 μg/mL
  Growth temperature: 37°C
  Growth strain: DH5alpha
  Copy number: High Copy
Gene/Insert
  Gene/Insert name: ORF24 1-271
  Species: KSHV (HHV-8)
  Insert size (bp): 813
  Mutation: Amino acids 1-271
  Entrez Gene: ORF24 (a.k.a. HHV8GK18_gp27)
  Promoter: CMV
  Tag / fusion protein: FLAG (C terminal on backbone)
  Cloning method: Restriction Enzyme; 5′ cloning site BamHI (not destroyed); 3′ cloning site NotI (not destroyed)
  Sequencing primers: 5′ CGCAAATGGGCGGTAGGCGTG; 3′ TAGAAGGCACAGTCGAGG
Terms and licenses: Academic/Nonprofit Terms; Industry Terms: Not Available to Industry
How to cite: pcDNA4/TO-ORF24 1-271-3xFLAG was a gift from Britt Glaunsinger (Addgene plasmid # 138421 ; http://n2t.net/addgene:138421 ; RRID:Addgene_138421)
