[The description below was written by a language model from this plasmid's Addgene catalogue record and pLannotate feature annotations shown in this document.]
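Description:
pcDNA4/TO-ORF24 1-271-3xFLAG is a mammalian expression plasmid of about 5.9 kb built on the Invitrogen pcDNA4/TO backbone. It is maintained in E. coli at high copy through a ColE1/pUC-type origin with ampicillin resistance (bla), and it also carries an f1 origin. For selection in mammalian cells it contains a Zeocin resistance cassette in which the Sh ble gene is placed behind both the SV40 early promoter and the bacterial EM7 promoter and is followed by an SV40 polyadenylation signal. The marker can therefore function in either host.

The payload is an 813 bp fragment of ORF24 from Kaposi's sarcoma-associated herpesvirus (HHV-8) encoding amino acids 1-271, cloned between BamHI and NotI sites that both remain intact. It is joined at its C terminus to a backbone-encoded 3xFLAG epitope; the automated annotation picks up only a fragment of this tag. Transcription is driven by the CMV immediate early enhancer/promoter and terminated by the bGH poly(A) signal. Two short elements annotated as tet-operator-containing promoter fragments lie just downstream of the CMV promoter, matching the "TO" design. In cells expressing the Tet repressor the promoter is held off until tetracycline or doxycycline is added, whereas in cells lacking the repressor it behaves constitutively.

Both the depositor and sequencing-derived records show the same feature order, differing by a few nucleotides in length and in their start coordinates. The construct is used to express a tagged N-terminal truncation of ORF24. The associated publication describes ORF24 as the gammaherpesviral TATA-box-binding protein and concerns its interaction with host RNA polymerase II in late gene transcription. The FLAG tag permits detection and immunoprecipitation.
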