Features (pLannotate 1.2.2; 24 found; start..end, strand, type, name):
     28..80      -  misc_feature   bom (fragment): basis of mobility region from pBR322
    235..614     +  enhancer       CMV enhancer: human cytomegalovirus immediate early enhancer
    687..704     -  promoter       CMV promoter (fragment): human cytomegalovirus (CMV) immediate early promoter
    767..818     +  promoter       CMVd2 promoter: truncated human cytomegalovirus (CMV) immediate early promoter that yields moderately reduced expression relative to the full-length promoter
    820..839     +  promoter       PLtetO-1 promoter (fragment): modified phage lambda PL promoter with tet operator sites (Lutz and Bujard, 1997)
    841..860     +  promoter       PLtetO-1 promoter (fragment): modified phage lambda PL promoter with tet operator sites (Lutz and Bujard, 1997)
    868..901     +  promoter       TRE3GV promoter (fragment): 3rd-generation Tet-responsive promoter that can be activated by binding of Tet-On® 3G, optimized for retroviral and lentiviral vectors
   1002..1814    +  CDS            ORF24 (fragment): ORF24_HHV8P - Protein inferred from homology: Swiss-Prot protein existence level 3. From Human herpesvirus 8 type P (isolate GK18) (HHV-8) (Kaposi's sarcoma-associated herpesvirus).
   1890..1910    +  CDS            FLAG (fragment): FLAG® epitope tag, followed by an enterokinase cleavage site
   1942..2166    +  polyA_signal   bGH poly(A) signal: bovine growth hormone polyadenylation signal
   2170..2191    +  promoter       SV40 promoter (fragment): SV40 enhancer and early promoter
   2212..2640    +  rep_origin     f1 ori (sequence partly withheld): f1 bacteriophage origin of replication; arrow indicates direction of (+) strand synthesis
   2654..2983    +  promoter       SV40 promoter: SV40 enhancer and early promoter
   3031..3078    +  promoter       EM7 promoter: synthetic bacterial promoter&nbsp
   3097..3471    +  CDS            BleoR: antibiotic-binding protein; Sh ble from Streptoalloteichus hindustanus; confers resistance to bleomycin, phleomycin, and Zeocin™
   3481..3606    +  CDS            ble (fragment): BLE_KLEPN - Experimental evidence at protein level: Swiss-Prot protein existence level 1. Binding protein with a strong affinity to the bleomycin family of antibiotics. Binds to CL990; an antimitotic-antibiotic compound. From Klebsiella pneumoniae.
   3601..3722    +  polyA_signal   SV40 poly(A) signal: SV40 polyadenylation signal
   3795..3811    -  protein_bind   lac operator: The lac repressor binds to the lac operator to inhibit transcription in E. coli. This inhibition can be relieved by adding lactose or isopropyl-β-D-thiogalactopyranoside (IPTG). lac repressor encoded by lacI
   3819..3849    -  promoter       lac promoter: promoter for the E. coli lac operon
   3864..3885    -  protein_bind   CAP binding site: CAP binding activates transcription in the presence of cAMP. E. coli catabolite activator protein
   3898..3990    -  CDS            lacI (fragment): lac repressor; lacI; The lac repressor binds to the lac operator to inhibit transcription in E. coli. This inhibition can be relieved by adding lactose or isopropyl-β-D-thiogalactopyranoside (IPTG).
   4173..4758    -  rep_origin     ori: high-copy-number ColE1/pMB1/pBR322/pUC origin of replication
   4929..5789    -  CDS            AmpR: β-lactamase; bla; confers resistance to ampicillin, carbenicillin, and related antibiotics
   5790..5894    -  promoter       AmpR promoter: bla
>Addgene plasmid #138421 | pcDNA4/TO-ORF24 1-271-3xFLAG | depositor full sequence | sequence record 267301 | pcDNA4/TO-ORF24 1-271-3xFLAG sequence 5925 bps
GACGGATCGGGAGATCTCCCGATCCCCTATGGTGCACTCTCAGTACAATCTGCTCTGATGCCGCATAGTT
AAGCCAGTATCTGCTCCCTGCTTGTGTGTTGGAGGTCGCTGAGTAGTGCGCGAGCAAAATTTAAGCTACA
ACAAGGCAAGGCTTGACCGACAATTGCATGAAGAATCTGCTTAGGGTTAGGCGTTTTGCGCTGCTTCGCG
ATGTACGGGCCAGATATACGCGTTGACATTGATTATTGACTAGTTATTAATAGTAATCAATTACGGGGTC
ATTAGTTCATAGCCCATATATGGAGTTCCGCGTTACATAACTTACGGTAAATGGCCCGCCTGGCTGACCG
CCCAACGACCCCCGCCCATTGACGTCAATAATGACGTATGTTCCCATAGTAACGCCAATAGGGACTTTCC
ATTGACGTCAATGGGTGGAGTATTTACGGTAAACTGCCCACTTGGCAGTACATCAAGTGTATCATATGCC
AAGTACGCCCCCTATTGACGTCAATGACGGTAAATGGCCCGCCTGGCATTATGCCCAGTACATGACCTTA
TGGGACTTTCCTACTTGGCAGTACATCTACGTATTAGTCATCGCTATTACCATGGTGATGCGGTTTTGGC
AGTACATCAATGGGCGTGGATAGCGGTTTGACTCACGGGGATTTCCAAGTCTCCACCCCATTGACGTCAA
TGGGAGTTTGTTTTGGAACCAAAATCAACGGGACTTTCCAAAATGTCGTAACAACTCCGCCCCATTGACG
CAAATGGGCGGTAGGCGTGTACGGTGGGAGGTCTATATAAGCAGAGCTCTCCCTATCAGTGATAGAGATC
TCCCTATCAGTGATAGAGATCGTCGACGAGCTCGTTTAGTGAACCGTCAGATCGCCTGGAGACGCCATCC
ACGCTGTTTTGACCTCCATAGAAGACACCGGGACCGATCCAGCCTCCGGACTCTAGCGTTTAAACTTAAG
CTTGGTACCGAGCTCGGATCCATGGCAGCGCTCGAGGGCCCCCTACTACTGCCACCGAGCGCCTCCCTGA
CGACGAGTCCGCAGACCACGTGTTATCAAGCGACTTGGGAATCACAGCTGGAAATATTCTGCTGTCTGGC
CACCAACTCGCACCTGCAGGCAGAGCTGACCTTAGAAGGTCTTGATAAGATGATGCAGCCCGAGCCCACC
TTTTTCGCCTGCAGAGCGATACGCAGACTACTCCTGGGGGAACGCCTCCACCCTTTTATACATCAAGAAG
GGACTCTTTTGGGAAAAGTGGGTCGACGGTACAGCGGCGAAGGTTTAATAATTGACGGTGGTGGAGTGTT
TACGCGCGGACAGATAGACACCGACAACTACCTACCTGCGGTGGGATCATGGGAACTTACCGATGATTGT
GATAAACCCTGCGAATTCAGGGAGCTACGCTCGCTGTATCTTCCCGCGCTACTAACGTGCACCATATGTT
ACAAAGCCATGTTCAGGATAGTGTGCAGGTACCTGGAGTTCTGGGAGTTCGAACAGTGTTTTCATGCGTT
TCTGGCGGTGTTGCCCCATAGTCTACAACCCACAATCTATCAAAATTATTTTGCACTCCTGGAGAGCCTG
AAGCATCTCTCGTTTTCAATAATGCCACCCGCATCCCCAGACGCACAGCTACATTTTTTAAAGTTTAACA
TCGGCAGCTTCATGGCCACGTGGGGGTGGCACGGAGAGCTGGTCTCGCTGCGCCGTGCCATCGCTCACAA
CGTAGAGCGACTGCCCACCGTGCTGAAGAACCTGTCGAAACAGAGTAAGCACCAGGACGTCAAGAAGCGG
CCGCTCGAGGGAGGCGGTGGAGCCGACTACAAGGACCACGACGGCGACTACAAGGACCACGACATCGACT
ACAAGGACGACGACGACAAGGGGCCCGTTTAAACCCGCTGATCAGCCTCGACTGTGCCTTCTAGTTGCCA
GCCATCTGTTGTTTGCCCCTCCCCCGTGCCTTCCTTGACCCTGGAAGGTGCCACTCCCACTGTCCTTTCC
TAATAAAATGAGGAAATTGCATCGCATTGTCTGAGTAGGTGTCATTCTATTCTGGGGGGTGGGGTGGGGC
AGGACAGCAAGGGGGAGGATTGGGAAGACAATAGCAGGCATGCTGGGGATGCGGTGGGCTCTATGGCTTC
TGAGGCGGAAAGAACCAGCTGGGGCTCTAGGGGGTATCCCC
[124 nt withheld, positions 2212-2335]
C
[91 nt withheld, positions 2337-2427]
A
[49 nt withheld, positions 2429-2477]
CCTTTGACGTTGGAGTCCACGTTCTTT
[37 nt withheld, positions 2505-2541]
ACCCTATCTCGGTCTATTCTTTTGATTTATAAGGGATTTTGCCGATTTCGGCCTATTGGTTAAAAAATGA
GCTGATTTAACAAAAATTTAACGCGAATTAATTCTGTGGAATGTGTGTCAGTTAGGGTGTGGAAAGTCCC
CAGGCTCCCCAGCAGGCAGAAGTATGCAAAGCATGCATCTCAATTAGTCAGCAACCAGGTGTGGAAAGTC
CCCAGGCTCCCCAGCAGGCAGAAGTATGCAAAGCATGCATCTCAATTAGTCAGCAACCATAGTCCCGCCC
CTAACTCCGCCCATCCCGCCCCTAACTCCGCCCAGTTCCGCCCATTCTCCGCCCCATGGCTGACTAATTT
TTTTTATTTATGCAGAGGCCGAGGCCGCCTCTGCCTCTGAGCTATTCCAGAAGTAGTGAGGAGGCTTTTT
TGGAGGCCTAGGCTTTTGCAAAAAGCTCCCGGGAGCTTGTATATCCATTTTCGGATCTGATCAGCACGTG
TTGACAATTAATCATCGGCATAGTATATCGGCATAGTATAATACGACAAGGTGAGGAACTAAACCATGGC
CAAGTTGACCAGTGCCGTTCCGGTGCTCACCGCGCGCGACGTCGCCGGAGCGGTCGAGTTCTGGACCGAC
CGGCTCGGGTTCTCCCGGGACTTCGTGGAGGACGACTTCGCCGGTGTGGTCCGGGACGACGTGACCCTGT
TCATCAGCGCGGTCCAGGACCAGGTGGTGCCGGACAACACCCTGGCCTGGGTGTGGGTGCGCGGCCTGGA
CGAGCTGTACGCCGAGTGGTCGGAGGTCGTGTCCACGAACTTCCGGGACGCCTCCGGGCCGGCCATGACC
GAGATCGGCGAGCAGCCGTGGGGGCGGGAGTTCGCCCTGCGCGACCCGGCCGGCAACTGCGTGCACTTCG
TGGCCGAGGAGCAGGACTGACACGTGCTACGAGATTTCGATTCCACCGCCGCCTTCTATGAAAGGTTGGG
CTTCGGAATCGTTTTCCGGGACGCCGGCTGGATGATCCTCCAGCGCGGGGATCTCATGCTGGAGTTCTTC
GCCCACCCCAACTTGTTTATTGCAGCTTATAATGGTTACAAATAAAGCAATAGCATCACAAATTTCACAA
ATAAAGCATTTTTTTCACTGCATTCTAGTTGTGGTTTGTCCAAACTCATCAATGTATCTTATCATGTCTG
TATACCGTCGACCTCTAGCTAGAGCTTGGCGTAATCATGGTCATAGCTGTTTCCTGTGTGAAATTGTTAT
CCGCTCACAATTCCACACAACATACGAGCCGGAAGCATAAAGTGTAAAGCCTGGGGTGCCTAATGAGTGA
GCTAACTCACATTAATTGCGTTGCGCTCACTGCCCGCTTTCCAGTCGGGAAACCTGTCGTGCCAGCTGCA
TTAATGAATCGGCCAACGCGCGGGGAGAGGCGGTTTGCGTATTGGGCGCTCTTCCGCTTCCTCGCTCACT
GACTCGCTGCGCTCGGTCGTTCGGCTGCGGCGAGCGGTATCAGCTCACTCAAAGGCGGTAATACGGTTAT
CCACAGAATCAGGGGATAACGCAGGAAAGAACATGTGAGCAAAAGGCCAGCAAAAGGCCAGGAACCGTAA
AAAGGCCGCGTTGCTGGCGTTTTTCCATAGGCTCCGCCCCCCTGACGAGCATCACAAAAATCGACGCTCA
AGTCAGAGGTGGCGAAACCCGACAGGACTATAAAGATACCAGGCGTTTCCCCCTGGAAGCTCCCTCGTGC
GCTCTCCTGTTCCGACCCTGCCGCTTACCGGATACCTGTCCGCCTTTCTCCCTTCGGGAAGCGTGGCGCT
TTCTCATAGCTCACGCTGTAGGTATCTCAGTTCGGTGTAGGTCGTTCGCTCCAAGCTGGGCTGTGTGCAC
GAACCCCCCGTTCAGCCCGACCGCTGCGCCTTATCCGGTAACTATCGTCTTGAGTCCAACCCGGTAAGAC
ACGACTTATCGCCACTGGCAGCAGCCACTGGTAACAGGATTAGCAGAGCGAGGTATGTAGGCGGTGCTAC
AGAGTTCTTGAAGTGGTGGCCTAACTACGGCTACACTAGAAGAACAGTATTTGGTATCTGCGCTCTGCTG
AAGCCAGTTACCTTCGGAAAAAGAGTTGGTAGCTCTTGATCCGGCAAACAAACCACCGCTGGTAGCGGTT
TTTTTGTTTGCAAGCAGCAGATTACGCGCAGAAAAAAAGGATCTCAAGAAGATCCTTTGATCTTTTCTAC
GGGGTCTGACGCTCAGTGGAACGAAAACTCACGTTAAGGGATTTTGGTCATGAGATTATCAAAAAGGATC
TTCACCTAGATCCTTTTAAATTAAAAATGAAGTTTTAAATCAATCTAAAGTATATATGAGTAAACTTGGT
CTGACAGTTACCAATGCTTAATCAGTGAGGCACCTATCTCAGCGATCTGTCTATTTCGTTCATCCATAGT
TGCCTGACTCCCCGTCGTGTAGATAACTACGATACGGGAGGGCTTACCATCTGGCCCCAGTGCTGCAATG
ATACCGCGAGACCCACGCTCACCGGCTCCAGATTTATCAGCAATAAACCAGCCAGCCGGAAGGGCCGAGC
GCAGAAGTGGTCCTGCAACTTTATCCGCCTCCATCCAGTCTATTAATTGTTGCCGGGAAGCTAGAGTAAG
TAGTTCGCCAGTTAATAGTTTGCGCAACGTTGTTGCCATTGCTACAGGCATCGTGGTGTCACGCTCGTCG
TTTGGTATGGCTTCATTCAGCTCCGGTTCCCAACGATCAAGGCGAGTTACATGATCCCCCATGTTGTGCA
AAAAAGCGGTTAGCTCCTTCGGTCCTCCGATCGTTGTCAGAAGTAAGTTGGCCGCAGTGTTATCACTCAT
GGTTATGGCAGCACTGCATAATTCTCTTACTGTCATGCCATCCGTAAGATGCTTTTCTGTGACTGGTGAG
TACTCAACCAAGTCATTCTGAGAATAGTGTATGCGGCGACCGAGTTGCTCTTGCCCGGCGTCAATACGGG
ATAATACCGCGCCACATAGCAGAACTTTAAAAGTGCTCATCATTGGAAAACGTTCTTCGGGGCGAAAACT
CTCAAGGATCTTACCGCTGTTGAGATCCAGTTCGATGTAACCCACTCGTGCACCCAACTGATCTTCAGCA
TCTTTTACTTTCACCAGCGTTTCTGGGTGAGCAAAAACAGGAAGGCAAAATGCCGCAAAAAAGGGAATAA
GGGCGACACGGAAATGTTGAATACTCATACTCTTCCTTTTTCAATATTATTGAAGCATTTATCAGGGTTA
TTGTCTCATGAGCGGATACATATTTGAATGTATTTAGAAAAATAAACAAATAGGGGTTCCGCGCACATTT
CCCCGAAAAGTGCCACCTGACGTC
