Features (pLannotate 1.2.2; 23 found; start..end, strand, type, name):
      1..380     +  enhancer       CMV enhancer: human cytomegalovirus immediate early enhancer
    381..584     +  promoter       CMV promoter: human cytomegalovirus (CMV) immediate early promoter
    586..605     +  promoter       PLtetO-1 promoter (fragment): modified phage lambda PL promoter with tet operator sites (Lutz and Bujard, 1997)
    607..626     +  promoter       PLtetO-1 promoter (fragment): modified phage lambda PL promoter with tet operator sites (Lutz and Bujard, 1997)
    634..667     +  promoter       TRE3GV promoter (fragment): 3rd-generation Tet-responsive promoter that can be activated by binding of Tet-On® 3G, optimized for retroviral and lentiviral vectors
    768..1580    +  CDS            ORF24 (fragment): ORF24_HHV8P - Protein inferred from homology: Swiss-Prot protein existence level 3. From Human herpesvirus 8 type P (isolate GK18) (HHV-8) (Kaposi's sarcoma-associated herpesvirus).
   1656..1676    +  CDS            FLAG (fragment): FLAG® epitope tag, followed by an enterokinase cleavage site
   1708..1932    +  polyA_signal   bGH poly(A) signal: bovine growth hormone polyadenylation signal
   1936..1957    +  promoter       SV40 promoter (fragment): SV40 enhancer and early promoter
   1978..2406    +  rep_origin     f1 ori (sequence partly withheld): f1 bacteriophage origin of replication; arrow indicates direction of (+) strand synthesis
   2420..2749    +  promoter       SV40 promoter: SV40 enhancer and early promoter
   2797..2844    +  promoter       EM7 promoter: synthetic bacterial promoter&nbsp
   2863..3237    +  CDS            BleoR: antibiotic-binding protein; Sh ble from Streptoalloteichus hindustanus; confers resistance to bleomycin, phleomycin, and Zeocin™
   3247..3372    +  CDS            ble (fragment): BLE_KLEPN - Experimental evidence at protein level: Swiss-Prot protein existence level 1. Binding protein with a strong affinity to the bleomycin family of antibiotics. Binds to CL990; an antimitotic-antibiotic compound. From Klebsiella pneumoniae.
   3367..3488    +  polyA_signal   SV40 poly(A) signal: SV40 polyadenylation signal
   3561..3577    -  protein_bind   lac operator: The lac repressor binds to the lac operator to inhibit transcription in E. coli. This inhibition can be relieved by adding lactose or isopropyl-β-D-thiogalactopyranoside (IPTG). lac repressor encoded by lacI
   3585..3615    -  promoter       lac promoter: promoter for the E. coli lac operon
   3630..3651    -  protein_bind   CAP binding site: CAP binding activates transcription in the presence of cAMP. E. coli catabolite activator protein
   3664..3756    -  CDS            lacI (fragment): lac repressor; lacI; The lac repressor binds to the lac operator to inhibit transcription in E. coli. This inhibition can be relieved by adding lactose or isopropyl-β-D-thiogalactopyranoside (IPTG).
   3939..4527    -  rep_origin     ori: high-copy-number ColE1/pMB1/pBR322/pUC origin of replication
   4698..5558    -  CDS            AmpR: β-lactamase; bla; confers resistance to ampicillin, carbenicillin, and related antibiotics
   5559..5663    -  promoter       AmpR promoter: bla
   5722..5774    -  misc_feature   bom (fragment): basis of mobility region from pBR322
>Addgene plasmid #138421 | pcDNA4/TO-ORF24 1-271-3xFLAG | addgene full sequence | sequence record 272732 | Addgene NGS Result
GACATTGATTATTGACTAGTTATTAATAGTAATCAATTACGGGGTCATTAGTTCATAGCCCATATATGGA
GTTCCGCGTTACATAACTTACGGTAAATGGCCCGCCTGGCTGACCGCCCAACGACCCCCGCCCATTGACG
TCAATAATGACGTATGTTCCCATAGTAACGCCAATAGGGACTTTCCATTGACGTCAATGGGTGGAGTATT
TACGGTAAACTGCCCACTTGGCAGTACATCAAGTGTATCATATGCCAAGTACGCCCCCTATTGACGTCAA
TGACGGTAAATGGCCCGCCTGGCATTATGCCCAGTACATGACCTTATGGGACTTTCCTACTTGGCAGTAC
ATCTACGTATTAGTCATCGCTATTACCATGGTGATGCGGTTTTGGCAGTACATCAATGGGCGTGGATAGC
GGTTTGACTCACGGGGATTTCCAAGTCTCCACCCCATTGACGTCAATGGGAGTTTGTTTTGGCACCAAAA
TCAACGGGACTTTCCAAAATGTCGTAACAACTCCGCCCCATTGACGCAAATGGGCGGTAGGCGTGTACGG
TGGGAGGTCTATATAAGCAGAGCTCTCCCTATCAGTGATAGAGATCTCCCTATCAGTGATAGAGATCGTC
GACGAGCTCGTTTAGTGAACCGTCAGATCGCCTGGAGACGCCATCCACGCTGTTTTGACCTCCATAGAAG
ACACCGGGACCGATCCAGCCTCCGGACTCTAGCGTTTAAACTTAAGCTTGGTACCGAGCTCGGATCCATG
GCAGCGCTCGAGGGCCCCCTACTACTGCCACCGAGCGCCTCCCTGACGACGAGTCCGCAGACCACGTGTT
ATCAAGCGACTTGGGAATCACAGCTGGAAATATTCTGCTGTCTGGCCACCAACTCGCACCTGCAGGCAGA
GCTGACCTTAGAAGGTCTTGATAAGATGATGCAGCCCGAGCCCACCTTTTTCGCCTGCAGAGCGATACGC
AGACTACTCCTGGGGGAACGCCTCCACCCTTTTATACATCAAGAAGGGACTCTTTTGGGAAAAGTGGGTC
GACGGTACAGCGGCGAAGGTTTAATAATTGACGGTGGTGGAGTGTTTACGCGCGGACAGATAGACACCGA
CAACTACCTACCTGCGGTGGGATCATGGGAACTTACCGATGATTGTGATAAACCCTGCGAATTCAGGGAG
CTACGCTCGCTGTATCTTCCCGCGCTACTAACGTGCACCATATGTTACAAAGCCATGTTCAGGATAGTGT
GCAGGTACCTGGAGTTCTGGGAGTTCGAACAGTGTTTTCATGCGTTTCTGGCGGTGTTGCCCCATAGTCT
ACAACCCACAATCTATCAAAATTATTTTGCACTCCTGGAGAGCCTGAAGCATCTCTCGTTTTCAATAATG
CCACCCGCATCCCCAGACGCACAGCTACATTTTTTAAAGTTTAACATCGGCAGCTTCATGGCCACGTGGG
GGTGGCACGGAGAGCTGGTCTCGCTGCGCCGTGCCATCGCTCACAACGTAGAGCGACTGCCCACCGTGCT
GAAGAACCTGTCGAAACAGAGTAAGCACCAGGACGTCAAGAAGCGGCCGCTCGAGGGAGGCGGTGGAGCC
GACTACAAGGACCACGACGGCGACTACAAGGACCACGACATCGACTACAAGGACGACGACGACAAGGGGC
CCGTTTAAACCCGCTGATCAGCCTCGACTGTGCCTTCTAGTTGCCAGCCATCTGTTGTTTGCCCCTCCCC
CGTGCCTTCCTTGACCCTGGAAGGTGCCACTCCCACTGTCCTTTCCTAATAAAATGAGGAAATTGCATCG
CATTGTCTGAGTAGGTGTCATTCTATTCTGGGGGGTGGGGTGGGGCAGGACAGCAAGGGGGAGGATTGGG
AAGACAATAGCAGGCATGCTGGGGATGCGGTGGGCTCTATGGCTTCTGAGGCGGAAAGAACCAGCTGGGG
CTCTAGGGGGTATCCCC
[124 nt withheld, positions 1978-2101]
C
[91 nt withheld, positions 2103-2193]
A
[49 nt withheld, positions 2195-2243]
CCTTTGACGTTGGAGTCCACGTTCTTT
[37 nt withheld, positions 2271-2307]
ACCCTATCTCGGTCTATTCTTTTGATTTATAAGGGATTTTGCCGATTTCGGCCTATTGGTTAAAAAATGA
GCTGATTTAACAAAAATTTAACGCGAATTAATTCTGTGGAATGTGTGTCAGTTAGGGTGTGGAAAGTCCC
CAGGCTCCCCAGCAGGCAGAAGTATGCAAAGCATGCATCTCAATTAGTCAGCAACCAGGTGTGGAAAGTC
CCCAGGCTCCCCAGCAGGCAGAAGTATGCAAAGCATGCATCTCAATTAGTCAGCAACCATAGTCCCGCCC
CTAACTCCGCCCATCCCGCCCCTAACTCCGCCCAGTTCCGCCCATTCTCCGCCCCATGGCTGACTAATTT
TTTTTATTTATGCAGAGGCCGAGGCCGCCTCTGCCTCTGAGCTATTCCAGAAGTAGTGAGGAGGCTTTTT
TGGAGGCCTAGGCTTTTGCAAAAAGCTCCCGGGAGCTTGTATATCCATTTTCGGATCTGATCAGCACGTG
TTGACAATTAATCATCGGCATAGTATATCGGCATAGTATAATACGACAAGGTGAGGAACTAAACCATGGC
CAAGTTGACCAGTGCCGTTCCGGTGCTCACCGCGCGCGACGTCGCCGGAGCGGTCGAGTTCTGGACCGAC
CGGCTCGGGTTCTCCCGGGACTTCGTGGAGGACGACTTCGCCGGTGTGGTCCGGGACGACGTGACCCTGT
TCATCAGCGCGGTCCAGGACCAGGTGGTGCCGGACAACACCCTGGCCTGGGTGTGGGTGCGCGGCCTGGA
CGAGCTGTACGCCGAGTGGTCGGAGGTCGTGTCCACGAACTTCCGGGACGCCTCCGGGCCGGCCATGACC
GAGATCGGCGAGCAGCCGTGGGGGCGGGAGTTCGCCCTGCGCGACCCGGCCGGCAACTGCGTGCACTTCG
TGGCCGAGGAGCAGGACTGACACGTGCTACGAGATTTCGATTCCACCGCCGCCTTCTATGAAAGGTTGGG
CTTCGGAATCGTTTTCCGGGACGCCGGCTGGATGATCCTCCAGCGCGGGGATCTCATGCTGGAGTTCTTC
GCCCACCCCAACTTGTTTATTGCAGCTTATAATGGTTACAAATAAAGCAATAGCATCACAAATTTCACAA
ATAAAGCATTTTTTTCACTGCATTCTAGTTGTGGTTTGTCCAAACTCATCAATGTATCTTATCATGTCTG
TATACCGTCGACCTCTAGCTAGAGCTTGGCGTAATCATGGTCATAGCTGTTTCCTGTGTGAAATTGTTAT
CCGCTCACAATTCCACACAACATACGAGCCGGAAGCATAAAGTGTAAAGCCTGGGGTGCCTAATGAGTGA
GCTAACTCACATTAATTGCGTTGCGCTCACTGCCCGCTTTCCAGTCGGGAAACCTGTCGTGCCAGCTGCA
TTAATGAATCGGCCAACGCGCGGGGAGAGGCGGTTTGCGTATTGGGCGCTCTTCCGCTTCCTCGCTCACT
GACTCGCTGCGCTCGGTCGTTCGGCTGCGGCGAGCGGTATCAGCTCACTCAAAGGCGGTAATACGGTTAT
CCACAGAATCAGGGGATAACGCAGGAAAGAACATGTGAGCAAAAGGCCAGCAAAAGGCCAGGAACCGTAA
AAAGGCCGCGTTGCTGGCGTTTTTCCATAGGCTCCGCCCCCCTGACGAGCATCACAAAAATCGACGCTCA
AGTCAGAGGTGGCGAAACCCGACAGGACTATAAAGATACCAGGCGTTTCCCCCTGGAAGCTCCCTCGTGC
GCTCTCCTGTTCCGACCCTGCCGCTTACCGGATACCTGTCCGCCTTTCTCCCTTCGGGAAGCGTGGCGCT
TTCTCATAGCTCACGCTGTAGGTATCTCAGTTCGGTGTAGGTCGTTCGCTCCAAGCTGGGCTGTGTGCAC
GAACCCCCCGTTCAGCCCGACCGCTGCGCCTTATCCGGTAACTATCGTCTTGAGTCCAACCCGGTAAGAC
ACGACTTATCGCCACTGGCAGCAGCCACTGGTAACAGGATTAGCAGAGCGAGGTATGTAGGCGGTGCTAC
AGAGTTCTTGAAGTGGTGGCCTAACTACGGCTACACTAGAAGAACAGTATTTGGTATCTGCGCTCTGCTG
AAGCCAGTTACCTTCGGAAAAAGAGTTGGTAGCTCTTGATCCGGCAAACAAACCACCGCTGGTAGCGGTG
GTTTTTTTGTTTGCAAGCAGCAGATTACGCGCAGAAAAAAAGGATCTCAAGAAGATCCTTTGATCTTTTC
TACGGGGTCTGACGCTCAGTGGAACGAAAACTCACGTTAAGGGATTTTGGTCATGAGATTATCAAAAAGG
ATCTTCACCTAGATCCTTTTAAATTAAAAATGAAGTTTTAAATCAATCTAAAGTATATATGAGTAAACTT
GGTCTGACAGTTACCAATGCTTAATCAGTGAGGCACCTATCTCAGCGATCTGTCTATTTCGTTCATCCAT
AGTTGCCTGACTCCCCGTCGTGTAGATAACTACGATACGGGAGGGCTTACCATCTGGCCCCAGTGCTGCA
ATGATACCGCGAGACCCACGCTCACCGGCTCCAGATTTATCAGCAATAAACCAGCCAGCCGGAAGGGCCG
AGCGCAGAAGTGGTCCTGCAACTTTATCCGCCTCCATCCAGTCTATTAATTGTTGCCGGGAAGCTAGAGT
AAGTAGTTCGCCAGTTAATAGTTTGCGCAACGTTGTTGCCATTGCTACAGGCATCGTGGTGTCACGCTCG
TCGTTTGGTATGGCTTCATTCAGCTCCGGTTCCCAACGATCAAGGCGAGTTACATGATCCCCCATGTTGT
GCAAAAAAGCGGTTAGCTCCTTCGGTCCTCCGATCGTTGTCAGAAGTAAGTTGGCCGCAGTGTTATCACT
CATGGTTATGGCAGCACTGCATAATTCTCTTACTGTCATGCCATCCGTAAGATGCTTTTCTGTGACTGGT
GAGTACTCAACCAAGTCATTCTGAGAATAGTGTATGCGGCGACCGAGTTGCTCTTGCCCGGCGTCAATAC
GGGATAATACCGCGCCACATAGCAGAACTTTAAAAGTGCTCATCATTGGAAAACGTTCTTCGGGGCGAAA
ACTCTCAAGGATCTTACCGCTGTTGAGATCCAGTTCGATGTAACCCACTCGTGCACCCAACTGATCTTCA
GCATCTTTTACTTTCACCAGCGTTTCTGGGTGAGCAAAAACAGGAAGGCAAAATGCCGCAAAAAAGGGAA
TAAGGGCGACACGGAAATGTTGAATACTCATACTCTTCCTTTTTCAATATTATTGAAGCATTTATCAGGG
TTATTGTCTCATGAGCGGATACATATTTGAATGTATTTAGAAAAATAAACAAATAGGGGTTCCGCGCACA
TTTCCCCGAAAAGTGCCACCTGACGTCGACGGATCGGGAGATCTCCCGATCCCCTATGGTGCACTCTCAG
TACAATCTGCTCTGATGCCGCATAGTTAAGCCAGTATCTGCTCCCTGCTTGTGTGTTGGAGGTCGCTGAG
TAGTGCGCGAGCAAAATTTAAGCTACAACAAGGCAAGGCTTGACCGACAATTGCATGAAGAATCTGCTTA
GGGTTAGGCGTTTTGCGCTGCTTCGCGATGTACGGGCCAGATATACGCGTT
